>Addgene plasmid #192868 | pT2/GD-IRES-GFP-CTNNB1 | addgene full sequence | sequence record 381444 | Addgene NGS Result
TCCTCGCTCACTGACTCGCTGCGCTCGGTCGTTCGGCTGCGGCGAGCGGTATCAGCTCACTCAAAGGCGG
TAATACGGTTATCCACAGAATCAGGGGATAACGCAGGAAAGAACATGTGAGCAAAAGGCCAGCAAAAGGC
CAGGAACCGTAAAAAGGCCGCGTTGCTGGCGTTTTTCCATAGGCTCCGCCCCCCTGACGAGCATCACAAA
AATCGACGCTCAAGTCAGAGGTGGCGAAACCCGACAGGACTATAAAGATACCAGGCGTTTCCCCCTGGAA
GCTCCCTCGTGCGCTCTCCTGTTCCGACCCTGCCGCTTACCGGATACCTGTCCGCCTTTCTCCCTTCGGG
AACCGTGGCGCTTTCTCATAGCTCACGCTGTAGGTATCTCAGTTCGGTGTAGGTCGTTCGCTCCAAGCTG
GGCTGTGTGCACGAACCCCCCGTTCAGCCCGACCGCTGCGCCTTATCCGGTAACTATCGTCTTGAGTCCA
ACCCGGTAAGACACGACTTATCGCCACTGGCAGCAGCCACTGGTAACAGGATTAGCAGAGCGAGGTATGT
AGGCGGTGCTACAGAGTTCTTGAAGTGGTGGCCTAACTACGGCTACACTAGAAGAACAGTATTTGGTATC
TGCGCTCTGCTGAAGCCAGTTACCTTCGGAAAAAGAGTTGGTAGCTCTTGATCCGGCAAACAAACCACCG
CTGGTAGCGGTGGTTTTTTTGTTTGCAAGCAGCAGATTACGCGCAGAAAAAAAGGATCTCAAGAAGATCC
TTTGATCTTTTCTACGGGGTCTGACGCTCAGTGGAACGAAAACTCACGTTAAGGGATTTTGGTCATGAGA
TTATCAAAAAGGATCTTCACCTAGATCCTTTTAAATTAAAAATGAAGTTTTAAATCAATCTAAAGTATAT
ATGAGTAAACTTGGTCTGACAGTTACCAATGCTTAATCAGTGAGGCACCTATCTCAGCGATCTGTCTATT
TCGTTCATCCATAGTTGCCTGACTCCCCGTCGTGTAGATAACTACGATACGGGAGGGCTTACCATCTGGC
CCCAGTGCTGCAATGATACCGCGAGACCCACGCTCACCGGCTCCAGATTTATCAGCAATAAACCAGCCAG
CCGGAAGGGCCGAGCGCAGAAGTGGTCCTGCAACTTTATCCGCCTCCATCCAGTCTATTAATTGTTGCCG
GGAAGCTAGAGTAAGTAGTTCGCCAGTTAATAGTTTGCGCAACGTTGTTGCCATTGCTACAGGCATCGTG
GTGTCACGCTCGTCGTTTGGTATGGCTTCATTCAGCTCCGGTTCCCAACGATCAAGGCGAGTTACATGAT
CCCCCATGTTGTGCAAAAAAGCGGTTAGCTCCTTCGGTCCTCCGATCGTTGTCAGAAGTAACTTGGCCGC
AGTGTTATCACTCATGGTTATGGCAGCACTGCATAATTCTCTTACTGTCATGCCATCCGTAAGATGCTTT
TCTGTGACTGGTGAGTACTCAACCAAGTCATTCTGAGAATAGTGTATGCGGCGACCGAGTTGCTCTTGCC
CGGCGTCAATACGGGATAATACCGCGCCACATAGCAGAACTTTAAAAGTGCTCATCATTGGAAAACGTTC
TTCGGGGCGAAAACTCTCAAGGATCTTACCGCTGTTGAGATCCAGTTCGATGTAACCCACTCGTGCACCC
AACTGATCTTCAGCATCTTTTACTTTCACCAGCGTTTCTGGGTGAGCAAAAACAGGAAGGCAAAATGCCG
CAAAAAAGGGAATAAGGGCGACACGGAAATGTTGAATACTCATACTCTTCCTTTTTCAATATTATTGAAG
CATTTATCAGGGTTATTGTCTCATGAGCGGATACATATTTGAATGTATTTAGAAAAATAAACAAATAGGG
GTTCCGCGCACATTTCCCCGAAAAGTGCCACCTG
[34 nt withheld, positions 1925-1958]
A
[89 nt withheld, positions 1960-2048]
C
[91 nt withheld, positions 2050-2140]
A
[49 nt withheld, positions 2142-2190]
CCTTTGACGTTGGAGTCCACGTTCTTT
[37 nt withheld, positions 2218-2254]
ACCCTATCTCGGTCTATTCTTTTGATTTATAAGGGATTTTGCCGATTTCGGCCTATTGGTTAAAAAATGA
GCTGATTTAACAAAAATTTAACGCGAATTTTAACAAAATATTAACGCTTACAATTTCCATTCGCCATTCA
GGCTGCGCAACTGTTGGGAAGGGCGATCGGTGCGGGCCTCTTCGCTATTACGCCAGCTGGCGAAAGGGGG
ATGTGCTGCAAGGCGATTAAGTTGGGTAACGCCAGGGTTTTCCCAGTCACGACGTTGTAAAACGACGGCC
AGTGAGCGCGCGTAATACGACTCACTATAGGGCGAATTGGAGCTCGGATCCCTATACAGTTGAAGTCGGA
AGTTTACATACACTTAAGTTGGAGTCATTAAAACTCGTTTTTCAACTACTCCCAGTCATAGCTGTCCCTC
TTCTCTTATGGAGATCCCTCGACCTGCATACCGGTCAAGCTAGGCTACTCGAAATGTTTGACCCAAGTTA
AACAATTTAAAGGCAATGCTACCAAATACTAATTGAGTGTATGTAAACTTCTGACCCACTGGGAATGTGA
TGAAAGAAATAAAAGCTGAAATGAATCATTCTCTCTACTATTATTCTGATATTTCACATTCTTAAAATAA
AGTGGTGATCCTAACTGACCTAAGACAGGGAATTTTTACTAGGATTAAATGTCAGGAATTGTGAAAAAGT
GAGTTTAAATGTATTTGGCTAAGGTGTATGTAAACTTCCGACTTCAACTGTATAGGGATCCTCTAGCTAG
AGTCGACCTCGAGGGGGGGCCCGGTACCCAGCTTTTGTTCCCTTTAGTGAGGGTTAATTGCGCGCTTGGC
GTAATCATGGTCATAGCTGTTTCCTGTGTGAAATTGTTATCCGCTCACAATTCCACACAACATACGAGCC
GGAAGCATAAAGTGTAAAGCCTGGGGTGCCTAATGAGTGAGCTAACTCACATTAATTGCGTTGCGCTCAC
TGCCCGCTTTCCAGTCGGGAAACCTGTCGTGCCAGCTGCATTAATGAATCGGCCAACGCGCGGGGAGAGG
CGGTTTGCGTATTGGGCGCTCTTCCGCT
Features (pLannotate 1.2.2; 13 found; start..end, strand, type, name):
    174..762     -  rep_origin     ori: high-copy-number ColE1/pMB1/pBR322/pUC origin of replication
    933..1793    -  CDS            AmpR: β-lactamase; bla; confers resistance to ampicillin, carbenicillin, and related antibiotics
   1794..1898    -  promoter       AmpR promoter: bla
   1925..2380    +  rep_origin     f1 ori (sequence partly withheld): f1 bacteriophage origin of replication; arrow indicates direction of (+) strand synthesis
   2384..2539    -  CDS            lacZα (fragment): LacZα fragment of β-galactosidase; lacZ fragment
   2547..2565    +  promoter       T7 promoter: promoter for bacteriophage T7 RNA polymerase
   2716..2775    +  CDS            SB100X (fragment): hyperactive variant of the Sleeping Beauty transposase (Mátés et al., 2009)
   3026..3052    +  misc_feature   MCS (fragment): pBluescript multiple cloning site
   3065..3083    -  promoter       T3 promoter: promoter for bacteriophage T3 RNA polymerase
   3128..3144    -  protein_bind   lac operator: The lac repressor binds to the lac operator to inhibit transcription in E. coli. This inhibition can be relieved by adding lactose or isopropyl-β-D-thiogalactopyranoside (IPTG). lac repressor encoded by lacI
   3152..3182    -  promoter       lac promoter: promoter for the E. coli lac operon
   3197..3218    -  protein_bind   CAP binding site: CAP binding activates transcription in the presence of cAMP. E. coli catabolite activator protein
   3231..3323    -  CDS            lacI (fragment): lac repressor; lacI; The lac repressor binds to the lac operator to inhibit transcription in E. coli. This inhibition can be relieved by adding lactose or isopropyl-β-D-thiogalactopyranoside (IPTG).
