>Addgene plasmid #192868 | pT2/GD-IRES-GFP-CTNNB1 | addgene full sequence | sequence record 393139 | Addgene Partial NGS Result
TTGTACAAAGTGGTTGATCTAGAGGGCCCGCGGTTCGAAGGTAAGCCTATCCCTAACCCTCTCCTCGGTC
TCGATTCTACGCGTACCGGTCATCATCACCATCACCATTGAGTTTGGCCGCGACTCTAGATCATAATCAG
CCATACCACATTTGTAGAGGTTTTACTTGCTTTAAAAAACCTCCCACACCTCCCCCTGAACCTGAAACAT
AAAATGAATGCAATTCCGCCCCCCCCCCCCCCCCCCCCCCCTCTCCCTCCCCCCCCCCTAACGTTACTGG
CCGAAGCCGCTTGGAATAAGGCCGGTGTGCGTTTGTCTATATGTTATTTTCCACCATATTGCCGTCTTTT
GGCAATGTGAGGGCCCGGAAACCTGGCCCTGTCTTCTTGACGAGCATTCCTAGGGGTCTTTCCCCTCTCG
CCAAAGGAATGCAAGGTCTGTTGAATGTCGTGAAGGAAGCAGTTCCTCTGGAAGCTTCTTGAAGACAAAC
AACGTCTGTAGCGACCCTTTGCAGGCAGCGGAACCCCCCACCTGGCGACAGGTGCCTCTGCGGCCAAAAG
CCACGTGTATAAGATACACCTGCAAAGGCGGCACAACCCCAGTGCCACGTTGTGAGTTGGATAGTTGTGG
AAAGAGTCAAATGGCTCTCCTCAAGCGTATTCAACAAGGGGCTGAAGGATGCCCAGAAGGTACCCCATTG
TATGGGATCTGATCTGGGGCCTCGGTGCACATGCTTTACATGTGTTTAGTCGAGGTTAAAAAACGTCTAG
GCCCCCCGAACCACGGGGACGTGGTTTTCCTTTGAAAAACACGATTGCTATATGGCCACAACCATGGAAG
ACGCCAAAAACATAAAGAAAGGCCCGGCGCCATTCTATCCGCTGGAAGATGGAACCGCTGGAGAGCAACT
GCATAAGGCTATGAAGAGATACGCCCTGGTTCCTGGAACAATTGCTTTTACAGATGCACATATCGAGGTG
GACATCACTTACGCTGAGTACTTCGAAATGTCCGTTCGGTTGGCAGAAGCTATGAAACGATATGGGCTGA
ATACAAATCACAGAATCGTCGTATGCAGTGAAAACTCTCTTCAATTCTTTATGCCGGTGTTGGGCGCGTT
ATTTATCGGAGTTGCAGTTGCGCCCGCGAACGACATTTATAATGAACGTGAATTGCTCAACAGTATGGGC
ATTTCGCAGCCTACCGTGGTGTTCGTTTCCAAAAAGGGGTTGCAAAAAATTTTGAACGTGCAAAAAAAGC
TCCCAATCATCCAAAAAATTATTATCATGGATTCTAAAACGGATTACCAGGGATTTCAGTCGATGTACAC
GTTCGTCACATCTCATCTACCTCCCGGTTTTAATGAATACGATTTTGTGCCAGAGTCCTTCGATAGGGAC
AAGACAATTGCACTGATCATGAACTCCTCTGGATCTACTGGTCTGCCTAAAGGTGTCGCTCTGCCTCATA
GAACTGCCTGCGTGAGATTCTCGCATGCCAGAGATCCTATTTTTGGCAATCAAATCATTCCGGATACTGC
GATTTTAAGTGTTGTTCCATTCCATCACGGTTTTGGAATGTTTACTACACTCGGATATTTGATATGTGGA
TTTCGAGTCGTCTTAATGTATAGATTTGAAGAAGAGCTGTTTCTGAGGAGCCTTCAGGATTACAAGATTC
AAAGTGCGCTGCTGGTGCCAACCCTATTCTCCTTCTTCGCCAAAAGCACTCTGATTGACAAATACGATTT
ATCTAATTTACACGAAATTGCTTCTGGTGGCGCTCCCCTCTCTAAGGAAGTCGGGGAAGCGGTTGCCAAG
AGGTTCCATCTGCCAGGTATCAGGCAAGGATATGGGCTCACTGAGACTACATCAGCTATTCTGATTACAC
CCGAGGGGGATGATAAACCGGGCGCGGTCGGTAAAGTTGTTCCATTTTTTGAAGCGAAGGTTGTGGATCT
GGATACCGGGAAAACGCTGGGCGTTAATCAAAGAGGCGAACTGTGTGTGAGAGGTCCTATGATTATGTCC
GGTTATGTAAACAATCCGGAAGCGACCAACGCCTTGATTGACAAGGATGGATGGCTACATTCTGGAGACA
TAGCTTACTGGGACGAAGACGAACACTTCTTCATCGTTGACCGCCTGAAGTCTCTGATTAAGTACAAAGG
CTATCAGGTGGCTCCCGCTGAATTGGAATCCATCTTGCTCCAACACCCCAACATCTTCGACGCAGGTGTC
GCAGGTCTTCCCGACGATGACGCCGGTGAACTTCCCGCCGCCGTTGTTGTTTTGGAGCACGGAAAGACGA
TGACGGAAAAAGAGATCGTGGATTACGTCGCCAGTCAAGTAACAACCGCGAAAAAGTTGCGCGGAGGAGT
TGTGTTTGTGGACGAAGTACCGAAAGGTCTTACCGGAAAACTCGACGCAAGAAAAATCAGAGAGATCCTC
ATAAAGGCCAAGAAGGGCGGAAAGATCGCCGTGTAATTCTAGAGCGGCCGAACGCGTCTTCCGGAGTGTA
CAGGCATGCGGTCGACCCACTAGTGAGTCGTATTACCCAATGCCCTGGCTCACAAATACCACTGAGATCT
TTTTCCCTCTGCCAAAAATTATGGGGACATCATGAAGCCCCTTGAGCATCTGACTTCTGGCTAATAAAGG
AAATTTATTTTCATTGCAATAGTGTGTTGGAATTTTTTGTGTCTCTCACTCGGAAGGACATATGGGAGGG
CAAATCATTTAAAACATCAGAATGAGTATTTGGTTTAGAGTTTGGCAACATATGCCCATATGCTGGCTGC
CATGAACAAAGGTTGGCTATAAAGAGGTCATCAGTATATGAAACAGCCCCCTGCTGTCCATTCCTTATTC
CATAGAAAAGCCTTGACTTGAGGTTAGATTTTTTTTATATTTTGTTTTGTGTTATTTTTTTCTTTAACAT
CCCTAAAATTTTCCTTACATGTTTTACTAGCCAGATTTTTCCTCCTCTCCTGACTACTCCCAGTCATAGC
TGTCCCTCTTCTCTTATGGAGATCCCTCGACCTGCATACCGGTCAAGCTAGGCTACTCGAAATGTTTGAC
CCAAGTTAAACAATTTAAAGGCAATGCTACCAAATACTAATTGAGTGTATGTAAACTTCTGACCCACTGG
GAATGTGATGAAAGAAATAAAAGCTGAAATGAATCATTCTCTCTACTATTATTCTGATATTTCACATTCT
TAAAATAAAGTGGTGATCCTAACTGACCTAAGACAGGGAATTTTTACTAGGATTAAATGTCAGGAATTGT
GAAAAAGTGAGTTTAAATGTATTTGGCTAAGGTGTATGTAAACTTCCGACTTCAACTGTATAGGGATCCT
CTAGCTAGAGTCGACCTCGAGGGGGGGCCCGGTACCCAGCTTTTGTTCCCTTTAGTGAGGGTTAATTGCG
CGCTTGGCGTAATCATGGTCATAGCTGTTTCCTGTGTGAAATTGTTATCCGCTCACAATTCCACACAACA
TACGAGCCGGAAGCATAAAGTGTAAAGCCTGGGGTGCCTAATGAGTGAGCTAACTCACATTAATTGCGTT
GCGCTCACTGCCCGCTTTCCAGTCGGGAAACCTGTCGTGCCAGCTGCATTAATGAATCGGCCAACGCGCG
GGGAGAGGCGGTTTGCGTATTGGGCGCTCTTCCGCTTCCTCGCTCACTGACTCGCTGCGCTCGGTCGTTC
GGCTGCGGCGAGCGGTATCAGCTCACTCAAAGGCGGTAATACGGTTATCCACAGAATCAGGGGATAACGC
AGGAAAGAACATGTGAGCAAAAGGCCAGCAAAAGGCCAGGAACCGTAAAAAGGCCGCGTTGCTGGCGTTT
TTCCATAGGCTCCGCCCCCCTGACGAGCATCACAAAAATCGACGCTCAAGTCAGAGGTGGCGAAACCCGA
CAGGACTATAAAGATACCAGGCGTTTCCCCCTGGAAGCTCCCTCGTGCGCTCTCCTGTTCCGACCCTGCC
GCTTACCGGATACCTGTCCGCCTTTCTCCCTTCGGGAACCGTGGCGCTTTCTCATAGCTCACGCTGTAGG
TATCTCAGTTCGGTGTAGGTCGTTCGCTCCAAGCTGGGCTGTGTGCACGAACCCCCCGTTCAGCCCGACC
GCTGCGCCTTATCCGGTAACTATCGTCTTGAGTCCAACCCGGTAAGACACGACTTATCGCCACTGGCAGC
AGCCACTGGTAACAGGATTAGCAGAGCGAGGTATGTAGGCGGTGCTACAGAGTTCTTGAAGTGGTGGCCT
AACTACGGCTACACTAGAAGAACAGTATTTGGTATCTGCGCTCTGCTGAAGCCAGTTACCTTCGGAAAAA
GAGTTGGTAGCTCTTGATCCGGCAAACAAACCACCGCTGGTAGCGGTGGTTTTTTTGTTTGCAAGCAGCA
GATTACGCGCAGAAAAAAAGGATCTCAAGAAGATCCTTTGATCTTTTCTACGGGGTCTGACGCTCAGTGG
AACGAAAACTCACGTTAAGGGATTTTGGTCATGAGATTATCAAAAAGGATCTTCACCTAGATCCTTTTAA
ATTAAAAATGAAGTTTTAAATCAATCTAAAGTATATATGAGTAAACTTGGTCTGACAGTTACCAATGCTT
AATCAGTGAGGCACCTATCTCAGCGATCTGTCTATTTCGTTCATCCATAGTTGCCTGACTCCCCGTCGTG
TAGATAACTACGATACGGGAGGGCTTACCATCTGGCCCCAGTGCTGCAATGATACCGCGAGACCCACGCT
CACCGGCTCCAGATTTATCAGCAATAAACCAGCCAGCCGGAAGGGCCGAGCGCAGAAGTGGTCCTGCAAC
TTTATCCGCCTCCATCCAGTCTATTAATTGTTGCCGGGAAGCTAGAGTAAGTAGTTCGCCAGTTAATAGT
TTGCGCAACGTTGTTGCCATTGCTACAGGCATCGTGGTGTCACGCTCGTCGTTTGGTATGGCTTCATTCA
GCTCCGGTTCCCAACGATCAAGGCGAGTTACATGATCCCCCATGTTGTGCAAAAAAGCGGTTAGCTCCTT
CGGTCCTCCGATCGTTGTCAGAAGTAACTTGGCCGCAGTGTTATCACTCATGGTTATGGCAGCACTGCAT
AATTCTCTTACTGTCATGCCATCCGTAAGATGCTTTTCTGTGACTGGTGAGTACTCAACCAAGTCATTCT
GAGAATAGTGTATGCGGCGACCGAGTTGCTCTTGCCCGGCGTCAATACGGGATAATACCGCGCCACATAG
CAGAACTTTAAAAGTGCTCATCATTGGAAAACGTTCTTCGGGGCGAAAACTCTCAAGGATCTTACCGCTG
TTGAGATCCAGTTCGATGTAACCCACTCGTGCACCCAACTGATCTTCAGCATCTTTTACTTTCACCAGCG
TTTCTGGGTGAGCAAAAACAGGAAGGCAAAATGCCGCAAAAAAGGGAATAAGGGCGACACGGAAATGTTG
AATACTCATACTCTTCCTTTTTCAATATTATTGAAGCATTTATCAGGGTTATTGTCTCATGAGCGGATAC
ATATTTGAATGTATTTAGAAAAATAAACAAATAGGGGTTCCGCGCACATTTCCCCGAAAAGTGCCACCTG
[34 nt withheld, positions 5601-5634]
A
[89 nt withheld, positions 5636-5724]
C
[91 nt withheld, positions 5726-5816]
A
[49 nt withheld, positions 5818-5866]
CCTTTGACGTTGGAGTCCACGTTCTTT
[37 nt withheld, positions 5894-5930]
ACCCTATCTCGGTCTATTCTTTTGATTTATAAGGGATTTTGCCGATTTCGGCCTATTGGTTAAAAAATGA
GCTGATTTAACAAAAATTTAACGCGAATTTTAACAAAATATTAACGCTTACAATTTCCATTCGCCATTCA
GGCTGCGCAACTGTTGGGAAGGGCGATCGGTGCGGGCCTCTTCGCTATTACGCCAGCTGGCGAAAGGGGG
ATGTGCTGCAAGGCGATTAAGTTGGGTAACGCCAGGGTTTTCCCAGTCACGACGTTGTAAAACGACGGCC
AGTGAGCGCGCGTAATACGACTCACTATAGGGCGAATTGGAGCTCGGATCCCTATACAGTTGAAGTCGGA
AGTTTACATACACTTAAGTTGGAGTCATTAAAACTCGTTTTTCAACTACTCCACAAATTTCTTGTTAACA
AACAATAGTTTTGGCAAGTCAGTTAGGACATCTACTTTGTGCATGACACAAGTCATTTTTCCAACAATTG
TTTACAGACAGATTATTTCACTTATAATTCACTGTATCACAATTCCAGTGGGTCAGAAGTTTACATACAC
TAAGTTGACTGTGCCTTTAAACAGCTTGGAAAATTCCAGAAAATGATGTCATGGCTTTAGAAGCTAGATC
AGCTTGGGCTGCAGGTCGAGGGATCTCCATAAGAGAAGAGGGACAGCTATGACTGGGAGTAGTCAGGAGA
GGAGGAAAAATCTGGCTAGTAAAACATGTAAGGAAAATTTTAGGGATGTTAAAGAAAAAAATAACACAAA
ACAAAATATAAAAAAAATCTAACCTCAAGTCAAGGCTTTTCTATGGAATAAGGAATGGACAGCAGGGGGC
TGTTTCATATACTGATGACCTCTTTATAGCCAACCTTTGTTCATGGCAGCCAGCATATGGGCATATGTTG
CCAAACTCTAAACCAAATACTCATTCTGATGTTTTAAATGATTTGCCCTCCCATATGTCCTTCCGAGTGA
GAGACACAAAAAATTCCAACACACTATTGCAATGAAAATAAATTTCCTTTATTAGCCAGAAGTCAGATGC
TCAAGGGGCTTCATGATGTCCCCATAATTTTTGGCAGAGGGAAAAAGATCTCAGTGGTATTTGTGAGCCA
GGGCATTGGCCACACCAGCCACCACCTTCTGATAGGCAGCCTGCACCTGATGAGGAGTGAATTGATCTGG
CCATCTAGAGCGGCTTGTACAGCTCGTCCATGCCGAGAGTGATCCCGGCGGCGGTCACGAACTCCAGCAG
GACCATGTGATCGCGCTTCTCGTTGGGGTCTTTGCTCAGGGCGGACTGGGTGCTCAGGTAGTGGTTGTCG
GGCAGCAGCACGGGGCCGTCGCCGATGGGGGTGTTCTGCTGGTAGTGGTCGGCGAGCTGCACGCTGCCGT
CCTCGATGTTGTGGCGGATCTTGAAGTTCACCTTGATGCCGTTCTTCTGCTTGTCGGCCATGATATAGAC
GTTGTGGCTGTTGTAGTTGTACTCCAGCTTGTGCCCCAGGATGTTGCCGTCCTCCTTGAAGTCGATGCCC
TTCAGCTCGATGCGGTTCACCAGGGTGTCGCCCTCGAACTTCACCTCGGCGCGGGTCTTGTAGTTGCCGT
CGTCCTTGAAGAAGATGGTGCGCTCCTGGACGTAGCCTTCGGGCATGGCGGACTTGAAGAAGTCGTGCTG
CTTCATGTGGTCGGGGTAGCGGCTGAAGCACTGCACGCCGTAGGTCAGGGTGGTCACGAGGGTGGGCCAG
GGCACGGGCAGCTTGCCGGTGGTGCAGATGAACTTCAGGGTCAGCTTGCCGTAGGTGGCATCGCCCTCGC
CCTCGCCGGACACGCTGAACTTGTGGCCGTTTACGTCGCCGTCCAGCTCGACCAGGATGGGCACCACCCC
GGTGAACAGCTCCTCGCCCTTGCTCACCATGGTTGTGGCCATATTATCATCGTGTTTTTCAAAGGAAAAC
CACGTCCCCGTGGTTCGGGGGGCCTAGACGTTTTTTTAACCTCGACTAAACACATGTAAAGCATGTGTAC
CGAGGCCCCAGATCAGATCCCATACAATGGGGTACCTTCTGGGCATCCTTCAGCCCCTTGTTGAATACGC
TTGAGGAGAGCCATTTGACTCTTTCCACAACTATCCAACTCACAACGTGGCACTGGGGTTGTGCCGCCTT
TGCAGGTGTATCTTATACACGTGGCTTTTGGCCGCAGAGGCACCTGTCGCCAGGTGGGGGGTTCCGCTGC
CTGCAAAGGGTCGCTACAGACGTTGTTTGTCTTCAAGAAGCTTCCAGAGGAACTGCTTCCTTCACGACAT
TCAACAGACCTTGCATTCCTTTGGCGAGAGGGGAAAGACCCCTAGGAATGCTCGTCAAGAAGACAGGGCC
AGGTTTCCGGGCCCTCACATTGCCAAAAGACGGCAATATGGTGGAAAATAACATATAGACAAACGCACAC
CGGCCTTATTCCAAGCGGCTTCGGCCAGTAACGTTAGGGGGGGGGGAGGGAGAGGGGCGGATCTCGAGCA
TGCGATATCGCTAGGGCCGCTCAGGCTGGTGAAAGGGCAGGCAGCACTTTCCCAGCACACTGGCCAAAGC
CAACACGGTAGCCGTCCCCCTGGCAGTGACCTGTTATGATGACTTCATCGCCGTCCAGCAGGAAGGTCCT
GGTCTGCCCCTGCTCCACATCGATGGCCTTTGTTCCCTTCCAGGACAGTTCCAGCATGGAGCCAAAGCTT
TCAGGGTCTGATCCACTGATGGTTCCAGAAGCCAAGAGGTCCCCAGGTCTCAGGTTGCATCCATTAACAG
AGTGGTGTGTGAGTTGCTGCAGCATGGTCCAGTACATGTGCTTAAAGTTAGACCTGCAGATGGTAGCCGC
CTGGCTCATTCCTTCTCCTTTCAAAGAGACAGACAGGTTGATATCAAATGTGTAGGGCTGGCTGTGGCAG
AGATATGGCAAGGGCTTGGGGTCCTGCTTTGGGTTTGGCACCACAAAGGGCATGAGGGCATCCATAGGCA
CCACCCACGGGGAGATTGTGGTTCCAAAGCTTTTCCCCAGGAATGGCCCAAGTGGGACGTACTCCCATTG
CTGGATGTCTCGTGCGCTCCAGTCGTTCATGAGGACCATCCCGAAAATGTGTTCATGGGCTTTGGAAATG
GGGATTGGCTCTCCGAATCTGTTCCCAGGGCCTACGAAGAAAGCCATTTCCAACTCCATGTCTAAGAGTC
TGCAGGCACCATACACAGGAGGCTTTGAGTTATCAGGTCTCATCTGCCCCATGGGTCTTCGAATCGGGGT
TCCAGATACCACAATGGAGGAAGCTCGGCCATGGTATCCCACAGGTAAGTGGAGCCAATTTGGCAACAGC
GCATTCTCCTTGCCTCTGAACATAATGCCAACATTGGTGGCATGCTGCCGAGAAGAGTAGAAGTCCGTGT
AGTCTCCTATGGTAGCAGGAAGGTGCATTGTCGCAGAAGCCTGGGAGGTGAATGCACGCTGCCGAAGCTC
CTTGTCATCTCTGAGCCGGGCTTGGCTGGCAGACAGTAAGTTCTGTAAGGATGCTCTTGCCTCCTTCCAT
GCAGCTTGACCCAGACCCATGAAGTTATTGAGAGTTGTCTCATCGAAGACATGTTGATGTTTGGAAAGGG
CAGGTCCGGTAAAGAGGTGTTTAATGACACTCAGGTCCAAGATCTGGTCACCGATGGCTACACCAATCCG
TGGCTTTGGGTTGCTTTGAGTGGAGAAAACACCATAGGGCAGGTTTTGGATGGGAAAGTCGGAGTCCTCG
GCCACTGGAATAAAGCTCATGGTGAATTAGGAGTGAATTGATCTGGCCATCTAGAGCGGCCGCGCGCACT
AGTGAATTCCATGGATAATTCGATTCTCGAGATCTAGATGGATGCAGGTCGAAAGGCCCGGAGATGAGGA
AGAGGAGAACAGCGCGGCAGACGTGCGCTTTTGAAGCGTGCAGAATGCCGGGCCTCCGGAGGACCTTCGG
GCGCCCGCCCCGCCCCTGAGCCCGCCCCTGAGCCCGCCCCCGGACCCACCCCTTCCCAGCCTCTGAGCCC
AGAAAGCGAAGGAGCAAAGCTGCTATTGGCCGCTGCCCCAAAGGCCTACCCGCTTCCATTGCTCAGCGGT
GCTGTCCATCTGCACGAGACTAGTGAGACGTGCTACTTCCATTTGTCACGTCCTGCACGACGCGAGCTGC
GGGGCGGGGGGGAACTTCCTGACTAGGGGAGGAGTAGAAGGTGGCGCGAAGGGGCCACCAAAGAACGGAG
CCGGTTGGCGCCTACCGGTGGATGTGGAATGTGTGCGAGGCCAGAGGCCACTTGTGTAGCGCCAAGTGCC
CAGCGGGGCCGCTAAAGCGCATGCTCCAGACTGCCTTGGGAAAAGCGCCTCCCCTACCCGGTAGGGCGCG
AAACCTAGTAATCACTAGTGAATTATCAAGCAAACCTAGTTATTAATAGTAATCAATTACGGGGTCATTA
GTTCATAGCCCATATATGGAGTTCCGCGTTACATAACTTACGGTAAATGGCCCGCCTGGCTGACCGCCCA
ACGACCCCCGCCCATTGACGTCAATAATGACGTATGTTCCCATAGTAACGCCAATAGGGACTTTCCATTG
ACGTCAATGGGTGGAGTATTTACGGTAAACTGCCCACTTGGCAGTACATCAAGTGTATCATATGCCAAGT
ACGCCCCCTATTGACGTCAATGACGGTAAATGGCCCGCCTGGCATTATGCCCAGTACATGACCTTATGGG
ACTTTCCTACTTGGCAGTACATCTACGTATTAGTCATCGCTATTACCATGGTCGAGGTGAGCCCCACGTT
CTGCTTCACTCTCCCCATCTCCCCCCCCTCCCCACCCCCAATTTTGTATTTATTTATTTTTTAATTATTT
TGTGCAGCGATGGGGGCGGGGGGGGGGGGGGSGCGCGCCAGGCGGGGCGGGGCGGGGCGAGGGGCGGGGC
GGGGCGAGGCGGAGAGGTGCGGCGGCAGCCAATCAGAGCGGCGCGCTCCGAAAGTTTCCTTTTATGGCGA
GGCGGCGGCGGCGGCGGCCCTATAAAAAGCGAAGCGCGCGGCGGGCGGGAGTCGCTGCGCGCTGCCTTCG
CCCCGTGCCCCGCTCCGCCGCCGCCTCGCGCCGCCCGCCCCGGCTCTGACTGACCGCGTTACTCCCACAG
GTGAGCGGGCGGGACGGCCCTTCTCCTCCGGGCTGTAATTAGCGCTTGGTTTAATGACGGCTTGTTTCTT
TTCTGTGGCTGCGTGAAAGCCTTGAGGGGCTCCGGGAGCTAGAGCCTCTGCTAACCATGTTCATGCCTTC
TTCTTTTTCCTACAGCTCCTGGGCAACGTGCTGGTTATTGTGCTGTCTCATCATTTTGGCAAAGAATTCT
CTGGCTAACTAGAGAACCCACTGCTTACTGGCTTATCGAAATTAATACGACTCACTATAGGGAGACCCAA
GCTGGCTAGTTAAGCTATCAACAAGTTTGTACAAAAAAGCAGGCAATGAGGAATCCCCAGCGTGGACAAT
GGCTACTCAAGCTGATTTGATGGAGTTGGACATGGCCATGGAACCAGACAGAAAAGCGGCTGTTAGTCAC
TGGCAGCAACAGTCTTACCTGGACTATGGAATCCATTCTGGTGCCACTACCACAGCTCCTTCTCTGAGTG
GTAAAGGCAATCCTGAGGAAGAGGATGTGGATACCTCCCAAGTCCTGTATGAGTGGGAACAGGGATTTTC
TCAGTCCTTCACTCAAGAACAAGTAGCTGATATTGATGGACAGTATGCAATGACTCGAGCTCAGAGGGTA
CGAGCTGCTATGTTCCCTGAGACATTAGATGAGGGCATGCAGATCCCATCTACACAGTTTGATGCTGCTC
ATCCCACTAATGTCCAGCGTTTGGCTGAACCATCACAGATGCTGAAA
[1614 nt withheld, positions 11858-13471]
AAACGGCTTTCAGTTGAGCTGACCAGCTCTCTCTTCAGAACAGAGCCAATGGCTTGGAATGAGACTGCTG
ATCTTGGACTTGATATTGGTGCCCAGGGAGAACCCCTTGGATATCGCCAGGATGATCCTAGCTATCGTTC
TTTTCACTCTGGTGGATATGGCCAGGATGCCTTGGGTATGGACCCCATGATGGAACATGAGATGGGTGGC
CACCACCCTGGTGCTGACTATCCAGTTGATGGGCTGCCAGATCTGGGGCATGCCCAGGACCTCATGGATG
GGCTGCCTCCAGGTGACAGCAATCAGCTGGCCTGGTTTGATACTGACCTGGACTACAAGGACGACGATGA
CAAGTAAGCGGCCCCAGTTCTAGACCCAGCTTTC
Features (pLannotate 1.2.2; 35 found; start..end, strand, type, name):
     40..81      +  CDS            V5 tag: epitope tag from simian virus 5
    129..212     +  CDS            large T antigen (fragment): large T antigen from SV40 (simian virus 40)
    226..250     -  promoter       chicken β-actin promoter (fragment): contains a 21-bp deletion relative to the standard chicken β-actin promoter
    248..833     +  misc_feature   IRES2: internal ribosome entry site (IRES) of the encephalomyocarditis virus (EMCV)
    834..2486    +  CDS            luciferase: firefly luciferase; luc+; enhanced luc+ version of the luciferase gene
   2653..2708    +  polyA_signal   β-globin poly(A) signal: rabbit β-globin polyadenylation signal (Gil and Proudfoot, 1987)
   3060..3119    +  CDS            SB100X (fragment): hyperactive variant of the Sleeping Beauty transposase (Mátés et al., 2009)
   3370..3396    +  misc_feature   MCS (fragment): pBluescript multiple cloning site
   3409..3427    -  promoter       T3 promoter: promoter for bacteriophage T3 RNA polymerase
   3470..3492    -  protein_bind   lac operator (fragment): The lac repressor binds to the lac operator to inhibit transcription in E. coli. This inhibition can be relieved by adding lactose or isopropyl-β-D-thiogalactopyranoside (IPTG). lac repressor encoded by lacI
   3496..3526    -  promoter       lac promoter: promoter for the E. coli lac operon
   3541..3562    -  protein_bind   CAP binding site: CAP binding activates transcription in the presence of cAMP. E. coli catabolite activator protein
   3575..3667    -  CDS            lacI (fragment): lac repressor; lacI; The lac repressor binds to the lac operator to inhibit transcription in E. coli. This inhibition can be relieved by adding lactose or isopropyl-β-D-thiogalactopyranoside (IPTG).
   3850..4438    -  rep_origin     ori: high-copy-number ColE1/pMB1/pBR322/pUC origin of replication
   4609..5469    -  CDS            AmpR: β-lactamase; bla; confers resistance to ampicillin, carbenicillin, and related antibiotics
   5470..5574    -  promoter       AmpR promoter: bla
   5601..6056    +  rep_origin     f1 ori (sequence partly withheld): f1 bacteriophage origin of replication; arrow indicates direction of (+) strand synthesis
   6060..6215    -  CDS            lacZα (fragment): LacZα fragment of β-galactosidase; lacZ fragment
   6223..6241    +  promoter       T7 promoter: promoter for bacteriophage T7 RNA polymerase
   6908..6963    -  polyA_signal   β-globin poly(A) signal: rabbit β-globin polyadenylation signal (Gil and Proudfoot, 1987)
   7034..7114    -  CDS            HBB (fragment): HBB_PONPY - Experimental evidence at transcript level: Swiss-Prot protein existence level 2. Involved in oxygen transport from the lung to the various peripheral tissues. From Pongo pygmaeus (Bornean orangutan).
   7134..7850    -  CDS            EGFP: EGFP is a basic (constitutively fluorescent) green fluorescent protein published in 1996, derived from Aequorea victoria. It is reported to be a rapidly-maturing weak dimer with moderate acid sensitivity.
   7851..8437    -  misc_feature   IRES2: internal ribosome entry site (IRES) of the encephalomyocarditis virus (EMCV)
   8474..9730    -  CDS            Fah: FAAA_MOUSE - Experimental evidence at protein level: Swiss-Prot protein existence level 1. From Mus musculus (Mouse).
   9830..10329   -  promoter       PGK promoter: mouse phosphoglycerate kinase 1 promoter
  10437..10740   +  enhancer       CMV enhancer: human cytomegalovirus immediate early enhancer
  10742..11017   +  promoter       chicken β-actin promoter: No description available
  11018..11153   +  intron         hybrid intron (fragment): hybrid between chicken β-actin (CBA) and minute virus of mice (MMV) introns (Gray et al., 2011)
  11225..11265   +  intron         β-globin intron (fragment): intron from rabbit β-globin gene
  11318..11347   +  LTR            5' LTR (truncated) (fragment): truncated 5' long terminal repeat (LTR) from HIV-1
  11363..11381   +  promoter       T7 promoter: promoter for bacteriophage T7 RNA polymerase
  11412..11432   +  protein_bind   attB1: mutant version of attB; core recombination site for the Gateway® BP reaction BP Clonase™
  11459..13801   +  CDS            β-catenin (sequence partly withheld): human cadherin-associated protein that also plays a role in the canonical Wnt signaling pathway; Homo sapiens CTNNB1; also known as catenin beta-1
  13805..13825   +  CDS            FLAG (fragment): FLAG® epitope tag, followed by an enterokinase cleavage site
  13845..14      -  protein_bind   attB2 (across the origin): mutant version of attB; recombination site for the Gateway® BP reaction BP Clonase™
