[The description below was written by a language model from this plasmid's Addgene catalogue record and pLannotate feature annotations shown in this document.]
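Description:
pT2/GD-IRES-GFP-CTNNB1 is a Sleeping Beauty (SB) transposon donor plasmid built on the pT2 backbone and catalogued as a mammalian expression vector. It delivers an activated human β-catenin transgene, CTNNB1(S33Y), into cells when a source of SB transposase is supplied separately. The bacterial portion is pBluescript-like. It has a high-copy ColE1/pUC origin, an f1 origin, ampicillin resistance (AmpR with its own promoter), lacZα and lac promoter remnants, and flanking T7 and T3 promoters.

The larger sequence record (13,855 nt, labelled a partial NGS result) shows two divergently oriented expression units. In one, a CAG-type promoter (CMV enhancer, chicken β-actin promoter and intron fragments) drives the 2,343 bp β-catenin coding sequence. This sequence lies between Gateway attB1 and attB2 sites, suggesting it was introduced by recombinational cloning. FLAG-fragment and V5 tag annotations lie at or just beyond its 3′ end. An EMCV IRES then allows firefly luciferase (luc+) to be translated from the same transcript, which ends at a rabbit β-globin poly(A) signal. In the opposite direction, a mouse PGK promoter drives mouse Fah (fumarylacetoacetate hydrolase), followed by an IRES and EGFP with a second β-globin poly(A). Fah is annotated in the table but is not listed among the catalogue inserts.

The transposon inverted repeats are not explicitly annotated. The short "SB100X fragment" hit near the backbone junction may reflect transposon-end sequence rather than a transposase gene, but the record does not settle this. The second record (3,332 nt) covers only the backbone. The S33Y mutation is stated only in the catalogue purpose, not in the feature tables. The associated publication concerns hepatocellular carcinoma, which fits use of the construct for stable oncogene delivery, with luciferase and GFP as reporters.
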