Addgene plasmid #192868: pT2/GD-IRES-GFP-CTNNB1
Purpose: Carries a Sleeping Beauty (SB) transposon vector that can be used to deliver an activated human CTNNB1(S33Y) transgene into cells, when a source of SB transposase is also co-introduced.
Depositing lab: David Largaespada. Depositing organization: University of Minnesota. Publication: Sex bias occurrence of hepatocellular carcinoma in Poly7 molecular subclass is associated with EGFR. Keng VW, Sia D, Sarver AL, Tschida BR, Fan D, Alsinet C, Sole M, Lee WL, Kuka TP, Moriarity BS, Villanueva A, Dupuy AJ, Riordan JD, Bell JB, Silverstein KA, Llovet JM, Largaespada DA. Hepatology. 2013 Jan;57(1):120-30. doi: 10.1002/hep.26004. Epub 2012 Oct 19. PubMed 22899566.
Backbone
  Vector backbone: pT2
  Vector type: Mammalian Expression
Growth in bacteria
  Bacterial resistance: Ampicillin, 100 μg/mL
  Growth temperature: 37°C
  Growth strain: DH5alpha
  Copy number: Unknown
Gene/Insert 1
  Gene/Insert name: luc+ (alt name: Firefly luciferase)
  Insert size (bp): 1653
Gene/Insert 2
  Gene/Insert name: EGFP
  Insert size (bp): 720
Gene/Insert 3
  Gene/Insert name: CTNNB1
  Insert size (bp): 2343
Terms and licenses: Academic/Nonprofit Terms; Industry Terms: Not Available to Industry
How to cite: pT2/GD-IRES-GFP-CTNNB1 was a gift from David Largaespada (Addgene plasmid # 192868 ; http://n2t.net/addgene:192868 ; RRID:Addgene_192868)
